>Addgene plasmid #159511 | pAV-U6+27-Linear-3_PolyU(4)_HairpinDistance(16)nts_Tornado-Corn | addgene full sequence | sequence record 311774 | Addgene NGS Result
GAAACACCGTGCTCGCTTCGGCAGCACATATACGGTTGCGGCTTTCTGCTGCAATCTAGCAGCCAACTCC
AATTTTCGACGGCCATCAGTCGCCGGTCCCAAGCCCGGATAAAATGGGAGGGGGCGGGAAACCGCCTAAC
CATGCCGACTGATGGCAGGCCCGGATAGCTCAGTCGGTAGAGCAGCGGCCGCGCGATTCGAGGAAGGAGG
TCTGAGGAGGTCACTGAATCGCGCGGCCGCGGGTCCAGGGTTCAAGTCCCTGTTCGGGCCTGCCATCAGT
CGGCGTGGACTGTAGAACACTGCCAATGCCGGTCCCAAGCCCGGATAAAAGTGGAGGGTACAGTCCACGC
TCTAGAGCGGACTTCGGTCCGCTTTTTACTAGGACCTGCAGGCATGCAAGCTTGACGTCGGTTACCGATA
TCCATATGGCGGCCGCATCGATCTCGAGCCGCGGACTAGTAACTTGTTTATTGCAGCTTATAATGGTTAC
AAATAAAGCAATAGCATCACAAATTTCACAAATAAAGCATTTTTTTCACTGCATTCTAGTTGTGGTTTGT
CCAAACTCATCAATGTATCTTATCATGTCTTACGTAGATAAGTAGCATGGCGGGTTAATCATTAACTACA
AGGAACCCCTAGTGATGGAGTTGGCCACTCCCTCTCTGCGCGCTCGCTCGCTCACTGAGGCCGGGCGACC
AAAGGTCGCCCGACGCCCGGGCTTTGCCCGGGCGGCCTCAGTGAGCGAGCGAGCGCGCAGAGAGGGACAG
ATCTGCAGATCTGCTGGCGTAATAGCGAAGAGGCCCGCACCGATCGCCCTTCCCAACAGTTGCGCAGCCT
GAATGGCGAATGGAAATTGTAAGCGTTAATATTTTGTTAAAATTCGCGTTAAATTTTTGTTAAATCAGCT
CATTTTTTAACCAATAGGCCGAAATCGGCAAAATCCCTTATAAATCAAAAGAATAGACCGAGATAGGGT
[37 nt withheld, positions 980-1016]
AAAGAACGTGGACTCCAACGTCAAAGG
[49 nt withheld, positions 1044-1092]
T
[91 nt withheld, positions 1094-1184]
G
[124 nt withheld, positions 1186-1309]
CAGGTGGCACTTTTCGGGGAAATGTGCGCGGAACCCCTATTTGTTTATTTTTCTAAATACATTCAAATAT
GTATCCGCTCATGAGACAATAACCCTGATAAATGCTTCAATAATATTGAAAAAGGAAGAGTATGAGTATT
CAACATTTCCGTGTCGCCCTTATTCCCTTTTTTGCGGCATTTTGCCTTCCTGTTTTTGCTCACCCAGAAA
CGCTGGTGAAAGTAAAAGATGCTGAAGATCAGTTGGGTGCACGAGTGGGTTACATCGAACTGGATCTCAA
CAGCGGTAAGATCCTTGAGAGTTTTCGCCCCGAAGAACGTTTTCCAATGATGAGCACTTTTAAAGTTCTG
CTATGTGGCGCGGTATTATCCCGTATTGACGCCGGGCAAGAGCAACTCGGTCGCCGCATACACTATTCTC
AGAATGACTTGGTTGAGTACTCACCAGTCACAGAAAAGCATCTTACGGATGGCATGACAGTAAGAGAATT
ATGCAGTGCTGCCATAACCATGAGTGATAACACTGCGGCCAACTTACTTCTGACAACGATCGGAGGACCG
AAGGAGCTAACCGCTTTTTTGCACAACATGGGGGATCATGTAACTCGCCTTGATCGTTGGGAACCGGAGC
TGAATGAAGCCATACCAAACGACGAGCGTGACACCACGATGCCTGTAGCAATGGCAACAACGTTGCGCAA
ACTATTAACTGGCGAACTACTTACTCTAGCTTCCCGGCAACAATTAATAGACTGGATGGAGGCGGATAAA
GTTGCAGGACCACTTCTGCGCTCGGCCCTTCCGGCTGGCTGGTTTATTGCTGATAAATCTGGAGCCGGTG
AGCGTGGGTCTCGCGGTATCATTGCAGCACTGGGGCCAGATGGTAAGCCCTCCCGTATCGTAGTTATCTA
CACGACGGGGAGTCAGGCAACTATGGATGAACGAAATAGACAGATCGCTGAGATAGGTGCCTCACTGATT
AAGCATTGGTAACTGTCAGACCAAGTTTACTCATATATACTTTAGATTGATTTAAAACTTCATTTTTAAT
TTAAAAGGATCTAGGTGAAGATCCTTTTTGATAATCTCATGACCAAAATCCCTTAACGTGAGTTTTCGTT
CCACTGAGCGTCAGACCCCGTAGAAAAGATCAAAGGATCTTCTTGAGATCCTTTTTTTCTGCGCGTAATC
TGCTGCTTGCAAACAAAAAAACCACCGCTACCAGCGGTGGTTTGTTTGCCGGATCAAGAGCTACCAACTC
TTTTTCCGAAGGTAACTGGCTTCAGCAGAGCGCAGATACCAAATACTGTTCTTCTAGTGTAGCCGTAGTT
AGGCCACCACTTCAAGAACTCTGTAGCACCGCCTACATACCTCGCTCTGCTAATCCTGTTACCAGTGGCT
GCTGCCAGTGGCGATAAGTCGTGTCTTACCGGGTTGGACTCAAGACGATAGTTACCGGATAAGGCGCAGC
GGTCGGGCTGAACGGGGGGTTCGTGCACACAGCCCAGCTTGGAGCGAACGACCTACACCGAACTGAGATA
CCTACAGCGTGAGCTATGAGAAAGCGCCACGCTTCCCGAAGGGAGAAAGGCGGACAGGTATCCGGTAAGC
GGCAGGGTCGGAACAGGAGAGCGCACGAGGGAGCTTCCAGGGGGAAACGCCTGGTATCTTTATAGTCCTG
TCGGGTTTCGCCACCTCTGACTTGAGCGTCGATTTTTGTGATGCTCGTCAGGGGGGCGGAGCCTATGGAA
AAACGCCAGCAACGCGGCCTTTTTACGGTTCCTGGCCTTTTGCTGGCCTTTTGCTCACATGTTCTTTCCT
GCGTTATCCCCTGATTCTGTGGATAACCGTATTACCGCCTTTGAGTGAGCTGATACCGCTCGCCGCAGCC
GAACGACCGAGCGCAGCGAGTCAGTGAGCGAGCGCGCAGAGAGGGAGTGGCCAACTCCATCACTAGGGGT
TCCTGGAGGGGTGGAGTCGTGACGTGAATTACGTCATAGGGTTAGGGAGGTCCTGGATCGATCCAGACAT
GATAAGATACATTGATGAGTTTGGACAAACCACAACTAGAATGCAGTGAAAAAAATGCTTTATTTGTGAA
ATTTGTGATGCTATTGCTTTATTTGTAACCATTATAAGCTGCAATAAACAAGTTAACAACAACAATTGCA
TTCATTTTATGTTTCAGGTTCAGGGGGAGGTGTGGGAGGTTTTTTAAAGCAAGTAAAACCTCTACAAATG
TGGTATGGCTGATTATGATCTCTAGTCAAGGCACTATACATCAAATATTCCTTATTAACCCCTTTACAAA
TTAAAAAGCTAAAGGTACACAATTTTTGAGCATAGTTATTAATAGCAGACACTCTATGCCTGTGTGGAGT
AAGAAAAAACAGTATGTTATGATTATAACTGTTATGCCTACTTATAAAGGTTACAGAATATTTTTCCATA
ATTTTCTTGTATAGCAGTGCAGCTTTTTCCTTTGTGGTGTAAATAGCAAAGCAAGCAAGAGTTCTATTAC
TAAACACAGCATGACTCAAAAAACTTAGCAATTCTGAAGGAAAGTCCTTGGGGTCTTCTACCTTTCTCTT
CTTTTTTGGAGGAGTAGAATGTTGAGAGTCAGCAGTAGCCTCATCATCACTAGATGGCATTTCTTCTGAG
CAAAACAGGTTTTCCTCATTAAAGGCATTCCACCACTGCTCCCATTCATCAGTTCCATAGGTTGGAATCT
AAAATACACAAACAATTAGAATCAGTAGTTTAACACATTATACACTTAAAAATTTTATATTTACCTTAGA
GCTTTAAATCTCTGTAGGTAGTTTGTCCAATTATGTCACACCACAGAAGTAAGGTTCCTTCACAAAGATC
CGGACCAAAGCGGCCATCGTGCCTCCCCACTCCTGCAGTTCGGGGGCATGGATGCGCGGATAGCCGCTGC
TGGTTTCCTGGATGCCGACGGATTTGCACTGCCGGTAGAACTCCGCGAGGTCGTCCAGCCTCAGGCAGCA
GCTGAACCAACTCGCGAGGGGATCGAGCCCGGGGTGGGCGAAGAACTCCAGCATGAGATCCCCGCGCTGG
AGGATCATCCAGCCGGCGTCCCGGAAAACGATTCCGAAGCCCAACCTTTCATAGAAGGCGGCGGTGGAAT
CGAAATCTCGTGATGGCAGGTTGGGCGTCGCTTGGTCGGTCATTTCGAACCCCAGAGTCCCGCTCAGAAG
AACTCGTCAAGAAGGCGATAGAAGGCGATGCGCTGCGAATCGGGAGCGGCGATACCGTAAAGCACGAGGA
AGCGGTCAGCCCATTCGCCGCCAAGCTCTTCAGCAATATCACGGGTAGCCAACGCTATGTCCTGATAGCG
GTCCGCCACACCCAGCCGGCCACAGTCGATGAATCCAGAAAAGCGGCCATTTTCCACCATGATATTCGGC
AAGCAGGCATCGCCATGGGTCACGACGAGATCCTCGCCGTCGGGCATGCGCGCCTTGAGCCTGGCGAACA
GTTCGGCTGGCGCGAGCCCCTGATGCTCTTCGTCCAGATCATCCTGATCGACAAGACCGGCTTCCATCCG
AGTACGTGCTCGCTCGATGCGATGTTTCGCTTGGTGGTCGAATGGGCAGGTAGCCGGATCAAGCGTATGC
AGCCGCCGCATTGCATCAGCCATGATGGATACTTTCTCGGCAGGAGCAAGGTGAGATGACAGGAGATCCT
GCCCCGGCACTTCGCCCAATAGCAGCCAGTCCCTTCCCGCTTCAGTGACAACGTCGAGCACAGCTGCGCA
AGGAACGCCCGTCGTGGCCAGCCACGATAGCCGCGCTGCCTCGTCCTGCAGTTCATTCAGGGCACCGGAC
AGGTCGGTCTTGACAAAAAGAACCGGGCGCCCCTGCGCTGACAGCCGGAACACGGCGGCATCAGAGCAGC
CGATTGTCTGTTGTGCCCAGTCATAGCCGAATAGCCTCTCCACCCAAGCGGCCGGAGAACCTGCGTGCAA
TCCATCTTGTTCAATCATGCGAAACGATCCTCATCCTGTCTCTTGATCAGATCTTGATCCCCTGCGCCAT
CAGATCCTTGGCGGCAAGAAAGCCATCCAGTTTACTTTGCAGGGCTTCCCAACCTTACCAGAGGGCGCCC
CAGCTGGCAATTCCGGTTCGCTTGCTGTCCATAAAACCGCCCAGTCTAGCTATCGCCATGTAAGCCCACT
GCAAGCTACCTGCTTTCTCTTTGCGCTTGCGTTTTCCCTTGTCCAGATAGCCCAGTAGCTGACATTCATC
CGGGGTCAGCACCGTTTCTGCGGACTGGCTTTCTACGTGTTCCGCTTCCTTTAGCAGCCCTTGCGCCCTG
AGTGCTTGCGGCAGCGTGAAGCTTTTTGCAAAAGCCTAGGCCTCCAAAAAAGCCTCCTCACTACTTCTGG
AATAGCTCAGAGGCCGAGGCGGCCTCGGCCTCTGCATAAATAAAAAAAATTAGTCAGCCATGGGGCGGAG
AATGGGCGGAACTGGGCGGAGTTAGGGGCGGGATGGGCGGAGTTAGGGGCGGGACTATGGTTGCTGACTA
ATTGAGATGCATGCTTTGCATACTTCTGCCTGCTGGGGAGCCTGGGGACTTTCCACACCTGGTTGCTGAC
TAATTGAGATGCATGCTTTGCATACTTCTGCCTGCTGGGGAGCCTGGGGACTTTCCACACCCTAACTGAC
ACACATTCCACAGCCGGATCCAAGGTCGGGCAGGAAGAGGGCCTATTTCCCATGATTCCTTCATATTTGC
ATATACGATACAAGGCTGTTAGAGAGATAATTAGAATTAATTTGACTGTAAACACAAAGATATTAGTACA
AAATACGTGACGTAGAAAGTAATAATTTCTTGGGTAGTTTGCAGTTTTAAAATTATGTTTTAAAATGGAC
TATCATATGCTTACCGTAACTTGAAAGTATTTCGATTTCTTGGCTTTATATATCTTGTGGAAAGGAC
Features (pLannotate 1.2.2; 21 found; start..end, strand, type, name):
     85..151     +  ncRNA          twister-P3 (fragment): Accession: RF03154 - type-P3 twister ribozyme
    158..269     +  ncRNA          tRNA: Accession: RF00005 - tRNA
    383..403     +  misc_feature   MCS (fragment): pUC18/19 multiple cloning site
    461..582     +  polyA_signal   SV40 poly(A) signal: SV40 polyadenylation signal
    631..760     +  repeat_region  AAV2 ITR (fragment): inverted terminal repeat of adeno-associated virus serotype 2 inverted
    783..850     +  CDS            lacZα (fragment): LacZα fragment of β-galactosidase; lacZ fragment
    881..1309    -  rep_origin     f1 ori (sequence partly withheld): f1 bacteriophage origin of replication; arrow indicates direction of (+) strand synthesis
   1336..1440    +  promoter       AmpR promoter: bla
   1441..2301    +  CDS            AmpR: β-lactamase; bla; confers resistance to ampicillin, carbenicillin, and related antibiotics
   2472..3060    +  rep_origin     ori: high-copy-number ColE1/pMB1/pBR322/pUC origin of replication
   3225..3273    -  repeat_region  AAV2 ITR (fragment): inverted terminal repeat of adeno-associated virus serotype 2 inverted
   3329..3463    -  polyA_signal   SV40 poly(A) signal: SV40 polyadenylation signal
   3486..3569    -  CDS            large T antigen (fragment): large T antigen from SV40 (simian virus 40)
   3888..3908    -  CDS            SV40 NLS: nuclear localization signal of SV40 (simian virus 40) large T antigen
   4038..4103    -  intron         small t intron: SV40 (simian virus 40) small t antigen intron
   4105..4179    -  CDS            small t antigen (fragment): SV40 (simian virus 40) small t antigen
   4182..4502    -  CDS            ble (fragment): BLE_KLEPN - Experimental evidence at protein level: Swiss-Prot protein existence level 1. Binding protein with a strong affinity to the bleomycin family of antibiotics. Binds to CL990; an antimitotic-antibiotic compound. From Klebsiella pneumoniae.
   4526..5317    -  CDS            neo: KKA2_KLEPN - Also known as kan, nptII. Experimental evidence at protein level: Swiss-Prot protein existence level 1. Resistance to kanamycin, neomycin, paromomycin, ribostamycin, butirosin and gentamicin B. From Klebsiella pneumoniae.
   5349..5672    -  CDS            tnpA (fragment): TN5P_ECOLX - Also known as tnp. Experimental evidence at protein level: Swiss-Prot protein existence level 1. Mediates transposition of transposon Tn5 by a 'cut and paste' mechanism. First, the monomeric transposase binds the 19 bp inverted DNA repeats flanking the transposon. Then, dimerization of the DNA- bound transposase creates a synaptic DNA complex. After nicking of the first DNA strand, excision of the transposon proceeds through a series of intermediates. The transposase then mediates the insertion of the transposon at a new site by strand transfer. The activity of the wild- type tran
   5674..6003    -  promoter       SV40 promoter: SV40 enhancer and early promoter
   6036..6276    +  promoter       U6 promoter: RNA polymerase III promoter for human U6 snRNA
