[The description below was written by a language model from this plasmid's Addgene catalogue record and pLannotate feature annotations shown in this document.]
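Description:
pAV-U6+27-Linear-3_PolyU(4)_HairpinDistance(16)nts_Tornado-Corn is a 6,276-nt mammalian expression plasmid built on the pAV backbone, designed to test how RNA sequence and structure affect termination by human RNA polymerase III. It is propagated in E. coli through a high-copy ColE1/pUC-type origin with ampicillin selection (AmpR under its own bla promoter), and also carries an f1 origin. The backbone retains partial AAV2 inverted terminal repeat fragments flanking the eukaryotic portion. It also has an SV40 enhancer/early promoter driving a Tn5-derived neo gene, with adjacent ble and transposase fragments, followed by SV40 small t intron and polyadenylation sequences. This cassette could in principle allow G418-type selection in mammalian cells, although the record does not say it is used that way.

The payload is a synthetic termination module placed by Gibson assembly downstream of the human U6 promoter in its U6+27 form, which includes the first 27 nucleotides of U6 snRNA in the transcript. In this variant, a tract of four uracils is paired with a hairpin positioned 16 nucleotides upstream. The "Linear-3" label identifies the sequence context, which the record does not define further. Downstream lies the Tornado-Corn reporter. The feature table picks up a twister ribozyme fragment and a tRNA-like scaffold here, consistent with the Tornado system, in which flanking ribozymes cleave the transcript so it is circularised, stabilising the Corn fluorogenic aptamer. The module and aptamer themselves are not annotated.

The apparent logic is that Corn fluorescence arises only when Pol III reads through the test module, so signal reports how efficiently this poly-U and hairpin combination halts elongation. The plasmid appears to be one member of a series varying U-tract length and hairpin spacing.
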