Addgene plasmid #159511: pAV-U6+27-Linear-3_PolyU(4)_HairpinDistance(16)nts_Tornado-Corn
Purpose: Tests for the impacts 4 uracils in a poly-uracil tract in conjunctiuon with a hairpin 16 nts upstream have on human polymerase III transcription elongation from a U6 promoter.
Depositing lab: Julius Lucks. Depositing organization: Northwestern University. Publication: RNA Sequence and Structure Determinants of Pol III Transcriptional Termination in Human Cells. Verosloff MS, Corcoran WK, Dolberg TB, Bushhouse DZ, Leonard JN, Lucks JB. J Mol Biol. 2021 Jun 25;433(13):166978. doi: 10.1016/j.jmb.2021.166978. Epub 2021 Apr 1. PubMed 33811918.
Backbone
  Vector backbone: pAV
  Vector type: Mammalian Expression
Growth in bacteria
  Bacterial resistance: Ampicillin, 100 μg/mL
  Growth temperature: 37°C
  Growth strain: DH5alpha
  Copy number: Unknown
Gene/Insert
  Gene/Insert name: Termination Module:Linear-3_PolyU(4)_HairpinDistance(16)nts
  Species: Synthetic
  Promoter: U6-27
  Cloning method: Gibson Cloning
  Sequencing primers: 5′ F_U6. MV.o87:GAAAGTAATAATTTCTTGGGTAGTTTG; 3′ MV.O12:gcaataaacaagttactagtcc
Terms and licenses: Academic/Nonprofit Terms; Industry Terms: Not Available to Industry
How to cite: pAV-U6+27-Linear-3_PolyU(4)_HairpinDistance(16)nts_Tornado-Corn was a gift from Julius Lucks (Addgene plasmid # 159511 ; http://n2t.net/addgene:159511 ; RRID:Addgene_159511)
