>Addgene plasmid #159511 | pAV-U6+27-Linear-3_PolyU(4)_HairpinDistance(16)nts_Tornado-Corn | depositor partial sequence | sequence record 308363 | 27-Termination_Module
GTGCTCGCTTCGGCAGCACATATACGGTTGCGGCTTTCTGCTGCAATCTAGCAGCCAACTCCAATTTT
