>Addgene plasmid #159511 | pAV-U6+27-Linear-3_PolyU(4)_HairpinDistance(16)nts_Tornado-Corn | depositor partial sequence | sequence record 308364 | Tornado-Corn
GGCCATCAGTCGCCGGTCCCAAGCCCGGATAAAATGGGAGGGGGCGGGAAACCGCCTAACCATGCCGACT
GATGGCAGGCCCGGATAGCTCAGTCGGTAGAGCAGCGGCCGCGCGATTCGAGGAAGGAGGTCTGAGGAGG
TCACTGAATCGCGCGGCCGCGGGTCCAGGGTTCAAGTCCCTGTTCGGGCCTGCCATCAGTCGGCGTGGAC
TGTAGAACACTGCCAATGCCGGTCCCAAGCCCGGATAAAAGTGGAGGGTACAGTCCACGCTCTAGAGCGG
ACTTCGGTCCGCTTTT
